>Addgene plasmid #157365 | pD649-HAsp-FGFR2-COMP5AP-AviTag-9xHis | depositor full sequence | sequence record 303839 | Full Sequence
TTTCAATATTATTGAAGCATTTATCAGGGTTATTGTCTCATGAGCGGATACATATTTGAATGTATTTAGA
AAAATAAACAAATAGGGGTCAGTGTTACAACCAATTAACCAATTCTGAACATTATCGCGAGCCCATTTAT
ACCTGAATATGGCTCATAACACCCCTTGCTCATGACCAAAATCCCTTAACGTGAGTTACGCGCGCGTCGT
TCCACTGAGCGTCAGACCCCGTAGAAAAGATCAAAGGATCTTCTTGAGATCCTTTTTTTCTGCGCGTAAT
CTGCTGCTTGCAAACAAAAAAACCACCGCTACCAGCGGTGGTTTGTTTGCCGGATCAAGAGCTACCAACT
CTTTTTCCGAAGGTAACTGGCTTCAGCAGAGCGCAGATACCAAATACTGTTCTTCTAGTGTAGCCGTAGT
TAGCCCACCACTTCAAGAACTCTGTAGCACCGCCTACATACCTCGCTCTGCTAATCCTGTTACCAGTGGC
TGCTGCCAGTGGCGATAAGTCGTGTCTTACCGGGTTGGACTCAAGACGATAGTTACCGGATAAGGCGCAG
CGGTCGGGCTGAACGGGGGGTTCGTGCACACAGCCCAGCTTGGAGCGAACGACCTACACCGAACTGAGAT
ACCTACAGCGTGAGCTATGAGAAAGCGCCACGCTTCCCGAAGGGAGAAAGGCGGACAGGTATCCGGTAAG
CGGCAGGGTCGGAACAGGAGAGCGCACGAGGGAGCTTCCAGGGGGAAACGCCTGGTATCTTTATAGTCCT
GTCGGGTTTCGCCACCTCTGACTTGAGCGTCGATTTTTGTGATGCTCGTCAGGGGGGCGGAGCCTATGGA
AAAACGCCAGCAACGCGGCCTTTTTACGGTTCCTGGCCTTTTGCTGGCCTTTTGCTCACATGTTCTTTCC
TGCGTTATCCCCTGATTCTGTGGATAACCGTATTACCGCCTTTGAGTGAGCTGATACCGCTCGCCGCAGC
CGAACGACCGAGCGCAGCGAGTCAGTGAGCGAGGAAGCGGAAGGCGAGAGTAGGGAACTGCCAGGCATCA
AACTAAGCAGAAGGCCCCTGACGGATGGCCTTTTTGCGTTTCTACAAACTCTTTCTGTGTTGTAAAACGA
CGGCCAGTCTTAAGCTCGGGCCCCCTGGGCGGTTCTGATAACGAGTAATCGTTAATCCGCAAATAACGTA
AAAACCCGCTTCGGCGGGTTTTTTTATGGGGGGAGTTTAGGGAAAGAGCATTTGTCAGAATATTTAAGGG
CGCCTGTCACTTTGCTTGATATATGAGAATTATTTAACCTTATAAATGAGAAAAAAGCAACGCACTTTAA
ATAAGATACGTTGCTTTTTCGATTGATGAACACCTATAATTAAACTATTCATCTATTATTTATGATTTTT
TGTATATACAATATTTCTAGTTTGTTAAAGAGAATTAAGAAAATAAATCTCGAAAATAATAAAGGGAAAA
TCAGTTTTTGATATCAAAATTATACATGTCAACGATAATACAAAATATAATACAAACTATAAGATGTTAT
CAGTATTTATTATCATTTAGAATAAATTTTGTGTCGCCCTTAATTGTGAGCGGATAACAATTACGAGCTT
CATGCACAGTGGCGTTGACTCAATATTGGCCATTAGCCATATTATTCATTGGTTATATAGCATAAATCAA
TATTGGCTATTGGCCATTGCATACGTTGTATCTATATCATAATATGTACATTTATATTGGCTCATGTCCA
ATATGACCGCCATGTTGGCATTGATTATTGACTAGTTATTAATAGTAATCAATTACGGGGTCATTAGTTC
ATAGCCCATATATGGAGTTCCGCGTTACATAACTTACGGTAAATGGCCCGCCTGGCTGACCGCCCAACGA
CCCCCGCCCATTGACGTCAATAATGACGTATGTTCCCATAGTAACGCCAATAGGGACTTTCCATTGACGT
CAATGGGTGGAGTATTTACGGTAAACTGCCCACTTGGCAGTACATCAAGTGTATCATATGCCAAGTACGC
CCCCTATTGACGTCAATGACGGTAAATGGCCCGCCTGGCATTATGCCCAGTACATGACCTTATGGGACTT
TCCTACTTGGCAGTACATCTACGTATTAGTCATCGCTATTACCATGGTGATGCGGTTTTGGCAGTACATC
AATGGGCGTGGATAGCGGTTTGACTCACGGGGATTTCCAAGTCTCCACCCCATTGACGTCAATGGGAGTT
TGTTTTGGCACCAAAATCAACGGGACTTTCCAAAATGTCGTAACAACTCCGCCCCATTGACGCAAATGGG
CGGTAGGCGTGTACGGTGGGAGGTCTATATAAGCAGAGCTCGTTTAGTGAACCGTCAGATCGCCTGGAGA
CGCCATCCACGCTGTTTTGACCTCCATAGAAGACACCGGGACCGATCCAGCCTCCGCGGCCGGGAACGGT
GCATTGGAACGCGGATTCCCCGTGCCAAGAGTGACGTAAGTACCGCCTATAGAGTCTATAGGCCCACCCC
CTTGGCTTCGTTAGAACGCGGCTACAATTAATACATAACCTTATGTATCATACACATACGATTTAGGTGA
CACTATAGAATAACATCCACTTTGCCTTTCTCTCCACAGGTGTCCACTCCCAGGTCCAACTGCACCTCGG
TTCTATCGAAAACGCGCCTGCTAGCGCCACCATGAAGACCATCATTGCCCTGAGCTACATCTTCTGCCTG
GTGTTCGCTGCGGCCGCCAGACCATCTTTTAGCCTGGTGGAAGATACCACACTGGAACCCGAGGAACCTC
CTACCAAGTACCAGATCAGCCAGCCTGAGGTGTACGTGGCAGCTCCTGGCGAATCTCTGGAAGTGCGGTG
CCTGCTGAAAGACGCCGCCGTGATCAGCTGGACAAAGGACGGTGTTCATCTGGGCCCCAACAACCGGACA
GTGCTGATCGGAGAGTACCTGCAGATCAAGGGCGCCACACCTAGAGACTCTGGCCTGTATGCCTGTACCG
CCAGCAGAACCGTGGACAGCGAGACATGGTACTTCATGGTCAACGTGACCGACGCCATCAGCAGCGGCGA
CGATGAGGATGATACAGACGGCGCCGAGGACTTCGTGTCCGAGAACAGCAACAACAAGAGAGCCCCTTAC
TGGACCAACACCGAGAAGATGGAAAAGCGGCTGCATGCCGTGCCTGCCGCCAATACCGTGAAGTTCAGAT
GTCCTGCCGGCGGAAACCCCATGCCTACCATGAGATGGCTGAAGAACGGCAAAGAGTTCAAGCAAGAGCA
CCGGATCGGCGGCTACAAAGTGCGGAATCAGCATTGGAGCCTGATCATGGAAAGCGTGGTGCCCAGCGAC
AAGGGCAACTACACCTGTGTGGTGGAAAACGAGTACGGCAGCATCAACCACACCTACCACCTGGACGTGG
TGGAACGGTCCCCTCACAGACCTATTCTGCAGGCTGGACTGCCTGCCAATGCCTCTACAGTCGTCGGCGG
CGACGTGGAATTTGTGTGCAAGGTGTACAGCGACGCCCAGCCTCACATCCAGTGGATCAAGCACGTGGAA
AAGAACGGCTCTAAGTACGGCCCCGACGGCCTGCCTTATCTGAAGGTGTTGAAAGCCGCTGGCGTGAACA
CCACCGACAAAGAAATCGAGGTGCTGTACATCCGGAACGTGACCTTCGAAGATGCCGGCGAGTACACATG
CCTGGCCGGCAATTCTATCGGCATCAGCTTTCACAGCGCCTGGCTGACTGTTCTGCCTGCTCCTGGCAGA
GAGAAAGAGATCACCGCCTCTCCAGACTACCTGGAAGGCGCGCCGGAAGATCAAGTTGATCCAAGATTGA
TTGATGGCAAGGGCGGATCTCTGGAGGTGCTGTTCCAGGGACCAGGCGGAAGCGGCAATCCCGGCGGCGA
TCTGGCCCCCCAGATGCTGCGCGAGCTGCAGGAGACCAATGCCGCCCTGCAGGACGTGCGCGAGCTGCTG
CGCCACCGCGTGAAGGAGATCACCTTCCTGAAGAACACCGTGATGGAGTGCGACGCCTGCGGTATGCAGC
CCTCTAGAGGCTCCGGCTCCATCATCCCAGTTGAGGAGGAGAACCCGGACTTCTGGAACCGCGAGGCAGC
CGAGGCCCTGGGTGCCGCCAAGAAGCTGCAGCCTGCACAGACAGCCGCCAAGAACCTCATCATCTTCCTG
GGCGATGGGATGGGGGTGTCTACGGTGACAGCTGCCAGGATCCTAAAAGGGCAGAAGAAGGACAAACTGG
GGCCTGAGATACCCCTGGCCATGGACCGCTTCCCATATGTGGCTCTGTCCAAGACATACAATGTAGACAA
ACATGTGCCAGACAGTGGAGCCACAGCCACGGCCTACCTGTGCGGGGTCAAGGGCAACTTCCAGACCATT
GGCTTGAGTGCAGCCGCCCGCTTTAACCAGTGCAACACGACACGCGGCAACGAGGTCATCTCCGTGATGA
ATCGGGCCAAGAAAGCAGGGAAGTCAGTGGGAGTGGTAACCACCACACGAGTGCAGCACGCCTCGCCAGC
CGGCACCTACGCCCACACGGTGAACCGCAACTGGTACTCGGACGCCGACGTGCCTGCCTCGGCCCGCCAG
GAGGGGTGCCAGGACATCGCTACGCAGCTCATCTCCAACATGGACATTGACGTGATCCTAGGTGGAGGCC
GAAAGTACATGTTTCGCATGGGAACCCCAGACCCTGAGTACCCAGATGACTACAGCCAAGGTGGGACCAG
GCTGGACGGGAAGAATCTGGTGCAGGAATGGCTGGCGAAGCGCCAGGGTGCCCGGTATGTGTGGAACCGC
ACTGAGCTCATGCAGGCTTCCCTGGACCCGTCTGTGACCCATCTCATGGGTCTCTTTGAGCCTGGAGACA
TGAAATACGAGATCCACCGAGACTCCACACTGGACCCCTCCCTGATGGAGATGACAGAGGCTGCCCTGCG
CCTGCTGAGCAGGAACCCCCGCGGCTTCTTCCTCTTCGTGGAGGGTGGTCGCATCGACCATGGTCATCAT
GAAAGCAGGGCTTACCGGGCACTGACTGAGACGATCATGTTCGACGACGCCATTGAGAGGGCGGGCCAGC
TCACCAGCGAGGAGGACACGCTGAGCCTCGTCACTGCCGACCACTCCCACGTCTTCTCCTTCGGAGGCTA
CCCCCTGCGAGGGAGCTCCATCTTCGGGCTGGCCCCTGGCAAGGCCCGGGACAGGAAGGCCTACACGGTC
CTCCTATACGGAAACGGTCCAGGCTATGTGCTCAAGGACGGCGCCCGGCCGGATGTTACCGAGAGCGAGA
GCGGGAGCCCCGAGTATCGGCAGCAGTCAGCAGTGCCCCTGGACGAAGAGACCCACGCAGGCGAGGACGT
GGCGGTGTTCGCGCGCGGCCCGCAGGCGCACCTGGTTCACGGCGTGCAGGAGCAGACCTTCATAGCGCAC
GTCATGGCCTTCGCCGCCTGCCTGGAGCCCTACACCGCCTGCGACCTGGCGCCCCCCGCCGGCACCACCG
ACGCCGCGCACCCGGGTGGCGGAGGACTGAACGACATCTTCGAGGCTCAGAAAATCGAATGGCACGAACA
TCACCATCACCATCACCATCACCATTAAGGCCGGCCTGTAGTCACTGGCACAACGCGTTACCCGGTAAGC
CAATCGGGTATACACGGTCGTCATACTGCAGACAGGGTTCTTCTACTTTGCAAGATAGTCTTGAGTAGTA
AAATAAATAGATAGAGAAAATCAGCCTCGACTGTGCCTTCTAGTTGCCAGCCATCTGTTGTTTGCCCCTC
CCCCGTGCCTTCCTTGACCCTGGAAGGTGCCACTCCCACTGTCCTTTCCTAATAAAATGAGGAAATTGCA
TCACAACACTCAACCCTATCTCGGTCTATTCTTTTGATTTATAAGGGATTTTGCCGATTTCGGCCTATTG
GTTAAAAAATGAGCTGATTTAACAAAAATTTAACGCGAATTAATTCTGTGGAATGTGTGTCAGTTAGGGT
GTGGAAAGTCCCCAGGCTCCCCAGCAGGCAGAAGTATGCAAAGCATGCATCTCAATTAGTCAGCAACCAG
GTGTGGAAAGTCCCCAGGCTCCCCAGCAGGCAGAAGTATGCAAAGCATGCATCTCAATTAGTCAGCAACC
ATAGTCCCGCCCCTAACTCCGCCCATCCCGCCCCTAACTCCGCCCAGTTCCGCCCATTCTCCGCCCCATG
GCTGACTAATTTTTTTTATTTATGCAGAGGCCGAGGCCGCCTCTGCCTCTGAGCTATTCCAGAAGTAGTG
AGGAGGCTTTTTTGGAGGCCTAGGCTTTTGCAAAAAGCTCCCGGGAGCTTGTATATCCATTTTCGGATCT
GATCAGCACGTGTTGACAATTAATCATCGGCATAGTATATCGGCATAGTATAATACGACAAGGTGAGGAA
CTAAACCATGACCGAGTACAAGCCCACGGTGCGCCTCGCCACCCGCGACGACGTCCCCAGGGCCGTACGC
ACCCTCGCCGCCGCGTTCGCCGACTACCCCGCCACGCGCCACACCGTCGATCCGGACCGCCACATCGAGC
GGGTCACCGAGCTGCAAGAACTCTTCCTCACGCGCGTCGGGCTCGACATCGGCAAGGTGTGGGTCGCGGA
CGACGGCGCCGCGGTGGCGGTCTGGACCACGCCGGAGAGCGTCGAAGCGGGGGCGGTGTTCGCCGAGATC
GGCCCGCGCATGGCCGAGTTGAGCGGTTCCCGGCTGGCCGCGCAGCAACAGATGGAAGGCCTCCTGGCGC
CGCACCGGCCCAAGGAGCCCGCGTGGTTCCTGGCCACCGTCGGCGTCTCGCCCGACCACCAGGGCAAGGG
TCTGGGCAGCGCCGTCGTGCTCCCCGGAGTGGAGGCGGCCGAGCGCGCCGGGGTGCCCGCCTTCCTGGAG
ACATCCGCGCCCCGCAACCTCCCCTTCTACGAGCGGCTCGGCTTCACCGTCACCGCCGACGTCGAGGTGC
CCGAAGGACCGCGCACCTGGTGCATGACCCGCAAGCCCGGTGCCTGACACGTGCTACGAGATTTCGATTC
CACCGCCGCCTTCTATGAAAGGTTGGGCTTCGGAATCGTTTTCCGGGACGCCGGCTGGATGATCCTCCAG
CGCGGGGATCTCATGCTGGAGTTCTTCGCCCACCCCAACTTGTTTATTGCAGCTTATAATGGTTACAAAT
AAAGCAATAGCATCACAAATTTCACAAATAAAGCATTTTTTTCACTGCATTCTAGTTGTGGTTTGTCCAA
ACTCATCAATGTATCTTATCATGTCTGTATACCGTCGACCTCTAGCTAGAGCTTGGCGTAATCATGGTCA
TTACCAATGCTTAATCAGTGAGGCACCTATCTCAGCGATCTGTCTATTTCGTTCATCCATAGTTGCCTGA
CTCCCCGTCGTGTAGATAACTACGATACGGGAGGGCTTACCATCTGGCCCCAGCGCTGCGATGATACCGC
GAGAACCACGCTCACCGGCTCCGGATTTATCAGCAATAAACCAGCCAGCCGGAAGGGCCGAGCGCAGAAG
TGGTCCTGCAACTTTATCCGCCTCCATCCAGTCTATTAATTGTTGCCGGGAAGCTAGAGTAAGTAGTTCG
CCAGTTAATAGTTTGCGCAACGTTGTTGCCATCGCTACAGGCATCGTGGTGTCACGCTCGTCGTTTGGTA
TGGCTTCATTCAGCTCCGGTTCCCAACGATCAAGGCGAGTTACATGATCCCCCATGTTGTGCAAAAAAGC
GGTTAGCTCCTTCGGTCCTCCGATCGTTGTCAGAAGTAAGTTGGCCGCAGTGTTATCACTCATGGTTATG
GCAGCACTGCATAATTCTCTTACTGTCATGCCATCCGTAAGATGCTTTTCTGTGACTGGTGAGTACTCAA
CCAAGTCATTCTGAGAATAGTGTATGCGGCGACCGAGTTGCTCTTGCCCGGCGTCAATACGGGATAATAC
CGCGCCACATAGCAGAACTTTAAAAGTGCTCATCATTGGAAAACGTTCTTCGGGGCGAAAACTCTCAAGG
ATCTTACCGCTGTTGAGATCCAGTTCGATGTAACCCACTCGTGCACCCAACTGATCTTCAGCATCTTTTA
CTTTCACCAGCGTTTCTGGGTGAGCAAAAACAGGAAGGCAAAATGCCGCAAAAAAGGGAATAAGGGCGAC
ACGGAAATGTTGAATACTCATATTCTTCCTT
Features (pLannotate 1.2.2; 24 found; start..end, strand, type, name):
    119..143     -  CDS            KanR (fragment): aminoglycoside phosphotransferase; aph(3')-Ia; confers resistance to kanamycin
    254..842     +  rep_origin     ori: high-copy-number ColE1/pMB1/pBR322/pUC origin of replication
   1067..1084    +  terminator     rrnB T2 terminator (fragment): transcription terminator T2 from the E. coli rrnB gene
   1109..1128    -  CDS            lacZα (fragment): LacZα fragment of β-galactosidase; lacZ fragment
   1584..1600    +  protein_bind   lac operator: The lac repressor binds to the lac operator to inhibit transcription in E. coli. This inhibition can be relieved by adding lactose or isopropyl-β-D-thiogalactopyranoside (IPTG). lac repressor encoded by lacI
   1843..2146    +  enhancer       CMV enhancer: human cytomegalovirus immediate early enhancer
   2147..2350    +  promoter       CMV promoter: human cytomegalovirus (CMV) immediate early promoter
   2486..2529    +  intron         CMV intron (fragment): modified intron A from human cytomegalovirus
   2581..2599    +  promoter       SP6 promoter: promoter for bacteriophage SP6 RNA polymerase
   2603..2640    +  CDS            IgH signal sequence (fragment): signal sequence from the mouse immunoglobulin heavy chain variable region
   2746..3816    +  CDS            FGFR2 (fragment): FGFR2_HUMAN - Also known as BEK, KGFR, KSAM. Experimental evidence at protein level: Swiss-Prot protein existence level 1. Tyrosine-protein kinase that acts as cell-surface receptor for fibroblast growth factors and plays an essential role in the regulation of cell proliferation, differentiation, migration and apoptosis, and in the regulation of embryonic development. Required for normal embryonic patterning, trophoblast function, limb bud development, lung morphogenesis, osteogenesis and skin development. Plays an essential role in the regulation of osteoblast differentiation, proliferation a
   3913..4092    +  CDS            Comp (fragment): COMP_RAT - Experimental evidence at protein level: Swiss-Prot protein existence level 1. May play a role in the structural integrity of cartilage via its interaction with other extracellular matrix proteins such as the collagens and fibronectin. Can mediate the interaction of chondrocytes with the cartilage extracellular matrix through interaction with cell surface integrin receptors. Could play a role in the pathogenesis of osteoarthritis. Potent suppressor of apoptosis in both primary chondrocytes and transformed cells. Suppresses apoptosis by blocking the activation of caspase-3 and by indu
   4080..5532    +  CDS            SEAP (fragment): secreted alkaline phosphatase from human placenta The natural enzyme has a C-terminal transmembrane sequence that is replaced by a GPI anchor.
   5557..5598    +  CDS            AviTag™ (fragment): peptide tag that allows for enzymatic biotinylation
   5602..5625    +  CDS            8xHis: 8xHis affinity tag
   5771..5882    +  polyA_signal   bGH poly(A) signal: bovine growth hormone polyadenylation signal
   5883..5991    +  rep_origin     f1 ori (fragment): f1 bacteriophage origin of replication; arrow indicates direction of (+) strand synthesis
   6005..6334    +  promoter       SV40 promoter: SV40 enhancer and early promoter
   6382..6429    +  promoter       EM7 promoter: synthetic bacterial promoter&nbsp
   6448..7047    +  CDS            PuroR (fragment): puromycin N-acetyltransferase; pac from Streptomyces; confers resistance to puromycin
   7057..7182    +  CDS            ble (fragment): BLE_KLEPN - Experimental evidence at protein level: Swiss-Prot protein existence level 1. Binding protein with a strong affinity to the bleomycin family of antibiotics. Binds to CL990; an antimitotic-antibiotic compound. From Klebsiella pneumoniae.
   7177..7298    +  polyA_signal   SV40 poly(A) signal: SV40 polyadenylation signal
   7351..8211    -  CDS            AmpR: β-lactamase; bla; confers resistance to ampicillin, carbenicillin, and related antibiotics
   8214..89      -  promoter       AmpR promoter (fragment) (across the origin): bla
