[The description below was written by a language model from this plasmid's Addgene catalogue record and pLannotate feature annotations shown in this document.]
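Description:
pD649-HAsp-FGFR2-COMP5AP-AviTag-9xHis is a mammalian expression plasmid built on the pD649 backbone for producing a secreted, multimerised form of the human FGFR2 extracellular domain. It is maintained in E. coli as a high-copy plasmid through a ColE1/pUC-type origin and is selected with ampicillin via a full-length β-lactamase gene. The annotation also finds an SV40 promoter/EM7 promoter unit driving a puromycin N-acetyltransferase sequence followed by an SV40 poly(A) signal, which would allow drug selection in mammalian cells. Short fragments of KanR, lacZα, ble and the f1 origin appear to be non-functional remnants. The depositor notes that some plasmids in this collection may carry an IS4-like transposase element upstream of the CMV promoter, but none is annotated in this table.

The expression cassette uses the CMV enhancer and promoter with a fragment of CMV intron A. A downstream SP6 promoter lies just before the coding region and can serve for in vitro transcription or as a sequencing primer site. The name indicates an HA signal peptide, although the annotation tool labels the leader region as an IgH signal sequence fragment. This leader directs secretion of the roughly 1.07 kb FGFR2 ectodomain, which is cloned between retained NotI and AscI sites. The ectodomain is fused in frame at its C terminus to the coiled-coil region of rat cartilage oligomeric matrix protein, which drives pentamerisation. Human placental alkaline phosphatase follows as an enzymatic reporter, then an AviTag for site-specific biotinylation and a polyhistidine tag (9xHis by name, annotated as 8xHis) for purification. A bGH poly(A) signal terminates the transcript.

This high-avidity, enzyme-tagged design suits detection of weak extracellular binding. The plasmid belongs to a collection used to map interactions among human IgSF cell-surface proteins.
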