Addgene plasmid #157365: pD649-HAsp-FGFR2-COMP5AP-AviTag-9xHis
Purpose: Mammalian expression of cell-surface protein extracellular domain fused to COMP5AP-AviTag-9xHis. Protein is secreted from cells.
Depositing lab: Chris Garcia. Depositing organization: Stanford University. Publication: A Human IgSF Cell-Surface Interactome Reveals a Complex Network of Protein-Protein Interactions. Wojtowicz WM, Vielmetter J, Fernandes RA, Siepe DH, Eastman CL, Chisholm GB, Cox S, Klock H, Anderson PW, Rue SM, Miller JJ, Glaser SM, Bragstad ML, Vance J, Lam AW, Lesley SA, Zinn K, Garcia KC. Cell. 2020 Aug 20;182(4):1027-1043.e17. doi: 10.1016/j.cell.2020.07.025. PubMed 32822567.
Backbone
  Vector backbone: pD649
  Backbone size w/o insert (bp): 7153
  Vector type: Mammalian Expression
Growth in bacteria
  Bacterial resistance: Ampicillin, 100 μg/mL
  Growth temperature: 37°C
  Growth strain: DH5alpha
  Copy number: High Copy
Gene/Insert
  Gene/Insert name: FGFR2
  Species: H. sapiens (human)
  Insert size (bp): 1068
  Entrez Gene: FGFR2 (a.k.a. BBDS, BEK, BFR-1, CD332, CEK3, CFD1, ECT1, JWS, K-SAM, KGFR, TK14, TK25)
  Promoter: CMV/SP6
  Tag / fusion protein: COMP5AP-AviTag-9xHis (C terminal on backbone)
  Cloning method: Restriction Enzyme; 5′ cloning site GCGGCCGC (not destroyed); 3′ cloning site GGCGCGCC (not destroyed)
  Sequencing primers: 5′ ATTTAGGTGACACTATAG; 3′ CGTCGCACTCCATCACGGTG
Resource information
  A portion of this plasmid was derived from a plasmid made by: synthesis by ThermoFisher
Terms and licenses: Academic/Nonprofit Terms; Industry Terms: Not Available to Industry
Depositor comments: Some plasmids in this collection may have an IS4-like element ISVsa5 family transposase upstream of the CMV promoter.
How to cite: pD649-HAsp-FGFR2-COMP5AP-AviTag-9xHis was a gift from Chris Garcia (Addgene plasmid # 157365 ; http://n2t.net/addgene:157365 ; RRID:Addgene_157365)
