>Addgene plasmid #157365 | pD649-HAsp-FGFR2-COMP5AP-AviTag-9xHis | depositor partial sequence | sequence record 303840 | insert (extracellular domain)
AGACCATCTTTTAGCCTGGTGGAAGATACCACACTGGAACCCGAGGAACCTCCTACCAAGTACCAGATCA
GCCAGCCTGAGGTGTACGTGGCAGCTCCTGGCGAATCTCTGGAAGTGCGGTGCCTGCTGAAAGACGCCGC
CGTGATCAGCTGGACAAAGGACGGTGTTCATCTGGGCCCCAACAACCGGACAGTGCTGATCGGAGAGTAC
CTGCAGATCAAGGGCGCCACACCTAGAGACTCTGGCCTGTATGCCTGTACCGCCAGCAGAACCGTGGACA
GCGAGACATGGTACTTCATGGTCAACGTGACCGACGCCATCAGCAGCGGCGACGATGAGGATGATACAGA
CGGCGCCGAGGACTTCGTGTCCGAGAACAGCAACAACAAGAGAGCCCCTTACTGGACCAACACCGAGAAG
ATGGAAAAGCGGCTGCATGCCGTGCCTGCCGCCAATACCGTGAAGTTCAGATGTCCTGCCGGCGGAAACC
CCATGCCTACCATGAGATGGCTGAAGAACGGCAAAGAGTTCAAGCAAGAGCACCGGATCGGCGGCTACAA
AGTGCGGAATCAGCATTGGAGCCTGATCATGGAAAGCGTGGTGCCCAGCGACAAGGGCAACTACACCTGT
GTGGTGGAAAACGAGTACGGCAGCATCAACCACACCTACCACCTGGACGTGGTGGAACGGTCCCCTCACA
GACCTATTCTGCAGGCTGGACTGCCTGCCAATGCCTCTACAGTCGTCGGCGGCGACGTGGAATTTGTGTG
CAAGGTGTACAGCGACGCCCAGCCTCACATCCAGTGGATCAAGCACGTGGAAAAGAACGGCTCTAAGTAC
GGCCCCGACGGCCTGCCTTATCTGAAGGTGTTGAAAGCCGCTGGCGTGAACACCACCGACAAAGAAATCG
AGGTGCTGTACATCCGGAACGTGACCTTCGAAGATGCCGGCGAGTACACATGCCTGGCCGGCAATTCTAT
CGGCATCAGCTTTCACAGCGCCTGGCTGACTGTTCTGCCTGCTCCTGGCAGAGAGAAAGAGATCACCGCC
TCTCCAGACTACCTGGAA
